>Addgene plasmid #134976 | pAT1502-[PB-4xHSab-EF1a-Blast_2A_rtTA3-SV40pA(-)_pCW-DEST] | addgene full sequence | sequence record 272114 | Addgene NGS Result
AGCGCCCAATACGCAAACCGCCTCTCCCCGCGCGTTGGCCGATTCATTAATGCAGCTGGCACGACAGGTT
TCCCGACTGGAAAGCGGGCAGTGAGCGCAACGCAATTAATGTGAGTTAGCTCACTCATTAGGCACCCCAG
GCTTTACACTTTATGCTTCCGGCTCGTATGTTGTGTGGAATTGTGAGCGGATAACAATTTCACACAGGAA
ACAGCTATGACCATGATTACGCCAAGCTCAGAATTAACCCTCACTAAAGGGACTAGTCCTGCAGGTTTAA
ACGAATTCGCCCTTTTAACCCTAGAAAGATAGTCTGCGTAAAATTGACGCATGCATTCTTGAAATATTGC
TCTCTCTTTCTAAATAGCGCGAATCCGTCGCTGTGCATTTAGGACATCTCAGTCGCCGCTTGGAGCTCCC
GTGAGGCGTGCTTGTCAATGCGGTAAGTGTCACTGATTTTGAACTATAACGACCGCGTGAGTCAAAATGA
CGCATGATTATCTTTTACGTGACTTTTAAGATTTAACTCATACGATAATTATATTGTTATTTCATGTTCT
ACTTACGTGATAACTTATTATATATATATTTTCTTGTTATAGATATCAACTAGAATGCTAGACCTTTCGT
CTTCAAGAATTCCGATCATATTCAATAACCCTTAATTAGGTCCCTCGAAGAGGTTCACTGGCGCGTTGGA
TCCCCGGGTACCGAGTTGGGAGCTCACGGGGACAGCCCCCCCCCAAAGCCCCCAGGGATGTAATTACGTC
CCTCCCCCGCTAGGGGGCAGCAGCGAGCCGCCCGGGGCTCCGCTCCGGTCCGGCGCTCCCCCCGCATCCC
CGAGCCGGCAGCGTGCGGGGACAGCCCGGGCACGGGGAAGGTGGCACGGGATCGCTTTCCTCTGAACGCT
TCTCGCTGCTCTTTGAGCCTGCAGACACCTGGGGGGATACGGGGAAAAAGCTTTAGGCTGAAAGAGAGAT
TTAGAATGACAGTCTAGTGGGAGCTCACGGGGACAGCCCCCCCCCAAAGCCCCCAGGGATGTAATTACGT
CCCTCCCCCGCTAGGGGGCAGCAGCGAGCCGCCCGGGGCTCCGCTCCGGTCCGGCGCTCCCCCCGCATCC
CCGAGCCGGCAGCGTGCGGGGACAGCCCGGGCACGGGGAAGGTGGCACGGGATCGCTTTCCTCTGAACGC
TTCTCGCTGCTCTTTGAGCCTGCAGACACCTGGGGGGATACGGGGAAAAAGCTTTAGGCTGAAAGAGAGA
TTTAGAATGACAGAACTCGATTTCATTGCAGACTGGCGCGCCGCCTTTTTACGGTTCCTGGCCTTTTGCT
GGCCTTTTGCTCACATGTCACGTGAGGCCTTAACGTCTCGCCCTTTGGTCTCCCCCTCTTAAGTACCACA
TTTGTAGAGGTTTTACTTGCTTTAAAAAACCTCCCACACCTCCCCCTGAACCTGAAACATAAAATGAATG
CAATTGTTGTTGTTAACTTGTTTATTGCAGCTTATAATGGTTACAAATAAAGCAATAGCATCACAAATTT
CACAAATAAAGCATTTTTTTCACTGCATTCTAGTTGTGGTTTGTCCAAACTCATCGGCTAGCTTACCCGG
GGAGCATGTCAAGGTCAAAATCGTCAAGAGCGTCAGCAGGCAGCATATCAAGGTCAAAGTCGTCAAGGGC
ATCGGCTGGGAGCATGTCTAAGTCAAAATCGTCAAGGGCGTCGGTCGGCCCGCCGCTTTCGCACTTTAGC
TGTTTCTCCAGGCCACATATGATTAGTTCCAGGCCGAAAAGGAAGGCAGGTTCGGCTCCCTGCCGGTCGA
ACAGCTCAATTGCTTGTCTCAGAAGTGGGGGCATAGAATCGGTGGTAGGTGTCTCTCTTTCCTCTTTTGC
TACTTGATGCTCCTGTTCCTCCAATACGCAGCCCAGTGTAAAGTGGCCCACGGCGGACAGAGCGTACAGT
GCGTTCTCCAGGGAGAAGCCTTGCTGACACAGGAACGCGAGCTGATTTTCCAGGGTTTCGTACTGTTTCT
CTGTTGGGCGGGTGCCGAGATGCACTTTAGCCCCGTCGCGATGTGAGAGGAGAGCACAGCGGTATGACTT
GGCGTTGTTCCGCAGAAAGTCTTGCCATGACTCGCCTTCCAGGGGGCAGAAGTGGGTATGATGCCTGTCC
AGCATCTCGATTGGCAGGGCATCGAGCAGGGCCCGCTTGTTCTTCACGTGCCAGTACAGGGTAGGCTGCT
CAACTCCCAGCTTTTGAGCGAGTTTCCTTGTCGTCAGGCCTTCGATACCGACACCATTGAGTAATTCCAG
AGCTCCGTTTATGACTTTGCTCTTGTCCAGTCTAGACATTGGACCAGGGTTTTCTTCAACATCACCACAA
GTGAGGAGAGAACCTCTACCTTCGGCACCGGGATTTCGGGTATATTTGAGTGGAATGAGTTCTTCAATCG
TAGTTTTGACTAACTTGCCATTCATTTCTATTAACACAAAACAATCTGGTGCATAGTCTGAAATCAACTC
CCTACACATACCACAAGGACTTACCACTCGAATACTTCTATCTACTTCGTCAGAATAAGGGTGTCTAACA
GCTACAATCGTGTCAAAATCCTTTTGTCCATTCGAAACTGCACTACCAATCGCAATGGCTTCTGCACAAA
CAGTTACTCGTCCTATATACGCTTCAATATGTACTGCCGAAATGATTTCTCCTGTTTTCGTACGAATTGC
CGCTCCCACATGATGTTTATTATCCTCATAAAGCATTGTAATCTTCTCTGTCGCTACTTCTACTAATTCT
AGATCCTGTTGAGAAATGTTAAATGTTTTCATGGTGGCGGCACTAGTAAGGGCGAATTCGGAGCCTGCTT
TTTTGTACAAACTTGTTGATATCTGCAGAATTCCACCACACTGGACTAGTGGATCCGAGCTCGGTACCAA
GCTTCTTCACGACACCTGAAATGGAAGAAAAAAACTTTGAACCACTGTCTGAGGCTTGAGAATGAACCAA
GATCCAAACTCAAAAAGGGCAAATTCCAAGGAGAATTACATCAAGTGCCAAGCTGGCCTAACTTCAGTCT
CCACCCACTCAGTGTGGGGAAACTCCATCGCATAAAACCCCTCCCCCCAACCTAAAGACGACGTACTCCA
AAAGCTCGAGAACTAATCGAGGTGCCTGGACGGCGCCCGGTACTCCGTGGAGTCACATGAAGCGACGGCT
GAGGACGGAAAGGCCCTTTTCCTTTGTGTGGGTGACTCACCCGCCCGCTCTCCCGAGCGCCGCGTCCTCC
ATTTTGAGCTCCCTGCAGCAGGGCCGGGAAGCGGCCATCTTTCCGCTCACGCAACTGGTGCCGACCGGGC
CAGCCTTGCCGCCCAGGGCGGGGCGATACACGGCGGCGCGAGGCCAGGCACCAGAGCAGGCCGGCCAGCT
TGAGACTACCCCCGTCCGATTCTCGGTGGCCGCGCTCGCAGGCCCCGCCTCGCCGAACATGTGCGCTGGG
ACGCACGGGCCCCGTCGCCGCCCGCGGCCCCAAAAACCGAAATACCAGTGTGCAGATCTTGGCCCGCATT
TACAAGACTATCTTGCCAGAAAAAAAGCGTCGCAGCAGGTCATCAAAAATTTTAAATGGCTAGAGACTTA
TCGAAAGCAGCGAGACAGGCGCGAAGGTGCCACCAGATTCGCACGCGGCGGCCCCAGCGCCCAGGCCAGG
CCTCAACTCAAGCACGAGGCGAAGGGGCTCCTTAAGCGCAAGGCCTCGAACTCTCCCACCCACTTCCAAC
CCGAAGCTCGGGATCAAGAATCACGTACTGCAGCCAGGTGGAAGTAATTCAAGGCACGCAAGGGCCATAA
CCCGTAAAGAGGCCAGGCCCGCGGGAACCACACACGGCACTTACCTGTGTTCTGGCGGCAAACCCGTTGC
GAAAAAGAACGTTCACGGCGACTACTGCACTTATATACGGTTCTCCCCCACCCTCGGGAAAAAGGCGGAG
CCAGTACACGACATCACTTTCCCAGTTTACCCCGCGCCACCTTCTCTAGGCACCGGTTCAATTGCCGACC
CCTCCCCCCAACTTCTCGGGGACTGTGGGCGATGTGCGCTCTGCCCACTGACGGGCACCGGAGCCTCACG
ATCGATATGTCGAGTTTACTCCCTATCAGTGATAGAGAACGTATGTCGAGTTTACTCCCTATCAGTGATA
GAGAACGATGTCGAGTTTACTCCCTATCAGTGATAGAGAACGTATGTCGAGTTTACTCCCTATCAGTGAT
AGAGAACGTATGTCGAGTTTACTCCCTATCAGTGATAGAGAACGTATGTCGAGTTTATCCCTATCAGTGA
TAGAGAACGTATGTCGAGTTTACTCCCTATCAGTGATAGAGAACGTATGTCGAGGTAGGCGTGTACGGTG
GGAGGCCTATATAAGCAGAGCTCGTTTAGTGAACCGTCAGATCGCCTGGAGAATTGGCTAGGCACCGGTG
ACAAGTTTGTACAAAAAAGCTGAACGAGAAACGTAAAATGATATAAATATCAATATATTAAATTAGATTT
TGCATAAAAAACAGACTACATAATACTGTAAAACACAACATATCCAGTCACTATGGCGGCCGCATTAGGC
ACCCCAGGCTTTACACTTTATGCTTCCGGCTCGTATAATGTGTGGATTTTGAGTTAGGATCCGTCGAGAT
TTTCAGGAGCTAAGGAAGCTAAAATGGAGAAAAAAATCACTGGATATACCACCGTTGATATATCCCAATG
GCATCGTAAAGAACATTTTGAGGCATTTCAGTCAGTTGCTCAATGTACCTATAACCAGACCGTTCAGCTG
GATATTACGGCCTTTTTAAAGACCGTAAAGAAAAATAAGCACAAGTTTTATCCGGCCTTTATTCACATTC
TTGCCCGCCTGATGAATGCTCATCCGGAATTCCGTATGGCAATGAAAGACGGTGAGCTGGTGATATGGGA
TAGTGTTCACCCTTGTTACACCGTTTTCCATGAGCAAACTGAAACGTTTTCATCGCTCTGGAGTGAATAC
CACGACGATTTCCGGCAGTTTCTACACATATATTCGCAAGATGTGGCGTGTTACGGTGAAAACCTGGCCT
ATTTCCCTAAAGGGTTTATTGAGAATATGTTTTTCGTCTCAGCCAATCCCTGGGTGAGTTTCACCAGTTT
TGATTTAAACGTGGCCAATATGGACAACTTCTTCGCCCCCGTTTTCACCATGGGCAAATATTATACGCAA
GGCGACAAGGTGCTGATGCCGCTGGCGATTCAGGTTCATCATGCCGTTTGTGATGGCTTCCATGTCGGCA
GAATGCTTAATGAATTACAACAGTACTGCGATGAGTGGCAGGGCGGGGCGTAAAGATCTGGATCCGGCTT
ACTAAAAGCCAGATAACAGTATGCGTATTTGCGCGCTGATTTTTGCGGTATAAGAATATATACTGATATG
TATACCCGAAGTATGTCAAAAAGAGGTATGCTATGAAGCAGCGTATTACAGTGACAGTTGACAGCGACAG
CTATCAGTTGCTCAAGGCATATATGATGTCAATATCTCCGGTCTGGTAAGCACAACCATGCAGAATGAAG
CCCGTCGTCTGCGTGCCGAACGCTGGAAAGCGGAAAATCAGGAAGGGATGGCTGAGGTCGCCCGGTTTAT
TGAAATGAACGGCTCTTTTGCTGACGAGAACAGGGGCTGGTGAAATGCAGTTTAAGGTTTACACCTATAA
AAGAGAGAGCCGTTATCGTCTGTTTGTGGATGTACAGAGTGATATTATTGACACGCCCGGGCGACGGATG
GTGATCCCCCTGGCCAGTGCACGTCTGCTGTCAGATAAAGTCTCCCGTGAACTTTACCCGGTGGTGCATA
TCGGGGATGAAAGCTGGCGCATGATGACCACCGATATGGCCAGTGTGCCGGTCTCCGTTATCGGGGAAGA
AGTGGCTGATCTCAGCCACCGCGAAAATGACATCAAAAACGCCATTAACCTGATGTTCTGGGGAATATAA
ATGTCAGGCTCCCTTATACACAGCCAGTCTGCAGGTCGACCATAGTGACTGGATATGTTGTGTTTTACAG
TATTATGTAGTCTGTTTTTTATGCAAAATCTAATTTAATATATTGATATTTATATCATTTTACGTTTCTC
GTTCAGCTTTCTTGTACAAAGTGGTTGATATCCAGCACAGTGGCGGCCGCTCGAGTCTAGAGGGCCCGCG
GTTCGAAGGTAAGCCTATCCCTAACCCTCTCCTCGGTCTCGATTCTACGCGTACCGGTTAGGGGCCCGTT
TAAACCCGCTGATCAGCCTCGACTGTGCCTTCTAGTTGCCAGCCATCTGTTGTTTGCCCCTCCCCCGTGC
CTTCCTTGACCCTGGAAGGTGCCACTCCCACTGTCCTTTCCTAATAAAATGAGGAAATTGCATCGCATTG
TCTGAGTAGGTGTCATTCTATTCTGGGGGGTGGGGTGGGGCAGGACAGCAAGGGGGAGGATTGGGAAGAC
AATAGCAGGCATGCTGGGGATGCGGTGGGCTCTATGGCGACGCGCCTGGATCCCCGGGTACCGAGTTGGG
AGCTCACGGGGACAGCCCCCCCCCAAAGCCCCCAGGGATGTAATTACGTCCCTCCCCCGCTAGGGGGCAG
CAGCGAGCCGCCCGGGGCTCCGCTCCGGTCCGGCGCTCCCCCCGCATCCCCGAGCCGGCAGCGTGCGGGG
ACAGCCCGGGCACGGGGAAGGTGGCACGGGATCGCTTTCCTCTGAACGCTTCTCGCTGCTCTTTGAGCCT
GCAGACACCTGGGGGGATACGGGGAAAAAGCTTTAGGCTGAAAGAGAGATTTAGAATGACAGTCTAGTGG
GAGCTCACGGGGACAGCCCCCCCCCAAAGCCCCCAGGGATGTAATTACGTCCCTCCCCCGCTAGGGGGCA
GCAGCGAGCCGCCCGGGGCTCCGCTCCGGTCCGGCGCTCCCCCCGCATCCCCGAGCCGGCAGCGTGCGGG
GACAGCCCGGGCACGGGGAAGGTGGCACGGGATCGCTTTCCTCTGAACGCTTCTCGCTGCTCTTTGAGCC
TGCAGACACCTGGGGGGATACGGGGAAAAAGCTTTAGGCTGAAAGAGAGATTTAGAATGACAGAACTCGA
TTTCATTGCAGACTGGCCGGCCACTAGTACGCGCCGGCTCGACATACTAGTTAAAAGTTTTGTTACTTTA
TAGAAGAAATTTTGAGTTTTTGTTTTTTTTTAATAAATAAATAAACATAAATAAATTGTTTGTTGAATTT
ATTATTAGTATGTAAGTGTAAATATAATAAAACTTAATATCTATTCAAATTAATAAATAAACCTCGATAT
ACAGACCGATAAAACACATGCGTCAATTTTACGCATGATTATCTTTAACGTACGTCACAATATGATTATC
TTTCTAGGGTTAAAAGGGCGAATTCGCGGCCGCTAAATTCAATTCGCCCTATAGTGAGTCGTATTACAAT
TCACTGGCCGTCGTTTTACAACGTCGTGACTGGGAAAACCCTGGCGTTACCCAACTTAATCGCCTTGCAG
CACATCCCCCTTTCGCCAGCTGGCGTAATAGCGAAGAGGCCCGCACCGATCGCCCTTCCCAACAGTTGCG
CAGCCTATACGTACGGCAGTTTAAGGTTTACACCTATAAAAGAGAGAGCCGTTATCGTCTGTTTGTGGAT
GTACAGAGTGATATTATTGACACGCCGGGGCGACGGATGGTGATCCCCCTGGCCAGTGCACGTCTGCTGT
CAGATAAAGTCTCCCGTGAACTTTACCCGGTGGTGCATATCGGGGATGAAAGCTGGCGCATGATGACCAC
CGATATGGCCAGTGTGCCGGTCTCCGTTATCGGGGAAGAAGTGGCTGATCTCAGCCACCGCGAAAATGAC
ATCAAAAACGCCATTAACCTGATGTTCTGGGGAATATAAATGTCAGGCATGAGATTATCAAAAAGGATCT
TCACCTAGATCCTTTTCACGTAGAAAGCCAGTCCGCAGAAACGGTGCTGACCCCGGATGAATGTCAGCTA
CTGGGCTATCTGGACAAGGGAAAACGCAAGCGCAAAGAGAAAGCAGGTAGCTTGCAGTGGGCTTACATGG
CGATAGCTAGACTGGGCGGTTTTATGGACAGCAAGCGAACCGGAATTGCCAGCTGGGGCGCCCTCTGGTA
AGGTTGGGAAGCCCTGCAAAGTAAACTGGATGGCTTTCTTGCCGCCAAGGATCTGATGGCGCAGGGGATC
AAGCTCTGATCAAGAGACAGGATGAGGATCGTTTCGCATGATTGAACAAGATGGATTGCACGCAGGTTCT
CCGGCCGCTTGGGTGGAGAGGCTATTCGGCTATGACTGGGCACAACAGACAATCGGCTGCTCTGATGCCG
CCGTGTTCCGGCTGTCAGCGCAGGGGCGCCCGGTTCTTTTTGTCAAGACCGACCTGTCCGGTGCCCTGAA
TGAACTGCAAGACGAGGCAGCGCGGCTATCGTGGCTGGCCACGACGGGCGTTCCTTGCGCAGCTGTGCTC
GACGTTGTCACTGAAGCGGGAAGGGACTGGCTGCTATTGGGCGAAGTGCCGGGGCAGGATCTCCTGTCAT
CTCACCTTGCTCCTGCCGAGAAAGTATCCATCATGGCTGATGCAATGCGGCGGCTGCATACGCTTGATCC
GGCTACCTGCCCATTCGACCACCAAGCGAAACATCGCATCGAGCGAGCACGTACTCGGATGGAAGCCGGT
CTTGTCGATCAGGATGATCTGGACGAAGAGCATCAGGGGCTCGCGCCAGCCGAACTGTTCGCCAGGCTCA
AGGCGAGCATGCCCGACGGCGAGGATCTCGTCGTGACCCATGGCGATGCCTGCTTGCCGAATATCATGGT
GGAAAATGGCCGCTTTTCTGGATTCATCGACTGTGGCCGGCTGGGTGTGGCGGACCGCTATCAGGACATA
GCGTTGGCTACCCGTGATATTGCTGAAGAGCTTGGCGGCGAATGGGCTGACCGCTTCCTCGTGCTTTACG
GTATCGCCGCTCCCGATTCGCAGCGCATCGCCTTCTATCGCCTTCTTGACGAGTTCTTCTGAATTATTAA
CGCTTACAATTTCCTGATGCGGTATTTTCTCCTTACGCATCTGTGCGGTATTTCACACCGCATCAGGTGG
CACTTTTCGGGGAAATGTGCGCGGAACCCCTATTTGTTTATTTTTCTAAATACATTCAAATATGTATCCG
CTCATGAGATTATCAAAAAGGATCTTCACCTAGATCCTTTTAAATTAAAAATGAAGTTTTAAATCAATCT
AAAGTATATATGAGTAAACTTGGTCTGACAGTTACCAATGCTTAATCAGTGAGGCACCTATCTCAGCGAT
CTGTCTATTTCGTTCATCCATAGTTGCCTGACTCCCCGTCGTGTAGATAACTACGATACGGGAGGGCTTA
CCATCTGGCCCCAGTGCTGCAATGATACCGCGAGACCCACGCTCACCGGCTCCAGATTTATCAGCAATAA
ACCAGCCAGCCGGAAGGGCCGAGCGCAGAAGTGGTCCTGCAACTTTATCCGCCTCCATCCAGTCTATTAA
TTGTTGCCGGGAAGCTAGAGTAAGTAGTTCGCCAGTTAATAGTTTGCGCAACGTTGTTGCCATTGCTACA
GGCATCGTGGTGTCACGCTCGTCGTTTGGTATGGCTTCATTCAGCTCCGGTTCCCAACGATCAAGGCGAG
TTACATGATCCCCCATGTTGTGCAAAAAAGCGGTTAGCTCCTTCGGTCCTCCGATCGTTGTCAGAAGTAA
GTTGGCCGCAGTGTTATCACTCATGGTTATGGCAGCACTGCATAATTCTCTTACTGTCATGCCATCCGTA
AGATGCTTTTCTGTGACTGGTGAGTACTCAACCAAGTCATTCTGAGAATAGTGTATGCGGCGACCGAGTT
GCTCTTGCCCGGCGTCAATACGGGATAATACCGCGCCACATAGCAGAACTTTAAAAGTGCTCATCATTGG
AAAACGTTCTTCGGGGCGAAAACTCTCAAGGATCTTACCGCTGTTGAGATCCAGTTCGATGTAACCCACT
CGTGCACCCAACTGATCTTCAGCATCTTTTACTTTCACCAGCGTTTCTGGGTGAGCAAAAACAGGAAGGC
AAAATGCCGCAAAAAAGGGAATAAGGGCGACACGGAAATGTTGAATACTCATACTCTTCCTTTTTCAATA
TTATTGAAGCATTTATCAGGGTTATTGTCTCATGACCAAAATCCCTTAACGTGAGTTTTCGTTCCACTGA
GCGTCAGACCCCGTAGAAAAGATCAAAGGATCTTCTTGAGATCCTTTTTTTCTGCGCGTAATCTGCTGCT
TGCAAACAAAAAAACCACCGCTACCAGCGGTGGTTTGTTTGCCGGATCAAGAGCTACCAACTCTTTTTCC
GAAGGTAACTGGCTTCAGCAGAGCGCAGATACCAAATACTGTTCTTCTAGTGTAGCCGTAGTTAGGCCAC
CACTTCAAGAACTCTGTAGCACCGCCTACATACCTCGCTCTGCTAATCCTGTTACCAGTGGCTGCTGCCA
GTGGCGATAAGTCGTGTCTTACCGGGTTGGACTCAAGACGATAGTTACCGGATAAGGCGCAGCGGTCGGG
CTGAACGGGGGGTTCGTGCACACAGCCCAGCTTGGAGCGAACGACCTACACCGAACTGAGATACCTACAG
CGTGAGCTATGAGAAAGCGCCACGCTTCCCGAAGGGAGAAAGGCGGACAGGTATCCGGTAAGCGGCAGGG
TCGGAACAGGAGAGCGCACGAGGGAGCTTCCAGGGGGAAACGCCTGGTATCTTTATAGTCCTGTCGGGTT
TCGCCACCTCTGACTTGAGCGTCGATTTTTGTGATGCTCGTCAGGGGGGCGGAGCCTATGGAAAAACGCC
AGCAACGCGGCCTTTTTACGGTTCCTGGCCTTTTGCTGGCCTTTTGCTCACATGTTCTTTCCTGCGTTAT
CCCCTGATTCTGTGGATAACCGTATTACCGCCTTTGAGTGAGCTGATACCGCTCGCCGCAGCCGAACGAC
CGAGCGCAGCGAGTCAGTGAGCGAGGAAGCGGAAG
Features (pLannotate 1.2.2; 34 found; start..end, strand, type, name):
      2..94      +  CDS            lacI (fragment): lac repressor; lacI; The lac repressor binds to the lac operator to inhibit transcription in E. coli. This inhibition can be relieved by adding lactose or isopropyl-β-D-thiogalactopyranoside (IPTG).
    107..128     +  protein_bind   CAP binding site: CAP binding activates transcription in the presence of cAMP. E. coli catabolite activator protein
    143..173     +  promoter       lac promoter: promoter for the E. coli lac operon
    177..199     +  protein_bind   lac operator (fragment): The lac repressor binds to the lac operator to inhibit transcription in E. coli. This inhibition can be relieved by adding lactose or isopropyl-β-D-thiogalactopyranoside (IPTG). lac repressor encoded by lacI
    242..260     +  promoter       T3 promoter: promoter for bacteriophage T3 RNA polymerase
    698..715     -  misc_feature   MCS (fragment): pUC18/19 multiple cloning site
   1394..1462    +  CDS            large T antigen (fragment): large T antigen from SV40 (simian virus 40)
   1485..1566    +  polyA_signal   SV40 poly(A) signal: SV40 polyadenylation signal
   1612..1722    -  CDS            VP48: 3 tandem repeats of the minimal activation domain of herpes simplex virus VP16 (Cheng et al., 2013)
   1652..2349    -  CDS            rtTA3 (fragment): reverse tetracycline transactivator 3 activates expression from Tet-responsive promoters in the presence of doxycycline
   2413..2832    -  CDS            bsr: BSR_BACCE - Experimental evidence at protein level: Swiss-Prot protein existence level 1. Catalyzes the deamination of the cytosine moiety of the antibiotics blasticidin S, cytomycin and acetylblasticidin S. From Bacillus cereus.
   2862..2886    -  protein_bind   attB1: mutant version of attB; recombination site for the Gateway® BP reaction BP Clonase™
   2947..4125    -  promoter       EF-1α promoter: strong constitutive promoter for human elongation factor EF-1α
   4142..4456    +  promoter       tight TRE promoter: Tet-responsive promoter PTight, consisting of seven tet operator sequences followed by the minimal CMV promoter
   4481..4605    +  protein_bind   attR1: mutant version of attR; recombination site for the Gateway® LR reaction LR Clonase™
   4630..4660    +  promoter       lac UV5 promoter: E. coli lac promoter with an "up" mutation
   4684..4713    +  promoter       cat promoter (fragment): promoter of the E. coli cat gene encoding chloramphenicol acetyltransferase
   4714..5373    +  CDS            CmR: chloramphenicol acetyltransferase; cat; confers resistance to chloramphenicol
   5552..5710    +  CDS            ccdA (fragment): CCDA_ECO57 - Also known as H, letA. Experimental evidence at protein level: Swiss-Prot protein existence level 1. Antitoxin component of a type II toxin-antitoxin (TA) system which inhibits the post-segregational killing (PSK) of plasmid-free cells, also referred to as a plasmid addiction system. Binds to and blocks the activity of CcdB; will also remove bound CcdB protein from the CcdB-GyrA complex by forming a CcdA-CcdB complex, a process termed rejuvenation. Functions as a transcriptional corepressor for the ccdAB operon, repression also requires CcdB (By similarity). From Escherichia coli
   5715..6017    +  CDS            ccdB: CCDB_ECOLI - Also known as G, letB, letD. Experimental evidence at protein level: Swiss-Prot protein existence level 1. Toxic component of a type II toxin-antitoxin (TA) system, functioning in plasmid maintainence. Responsible for the post- segregational killing (PSK) of plasmid-free cells, also referred to as a plasmid addiction system. Half-life of over 2 hours. Cell killing by CcdB is accompanied by filamentation, defects in chromosome and plasmid segregation, defects in cell division, formation of anucleate cells, decreased DNA synthesis and plasmid loss. Interferes with the activity of DN
   6061..6185    -  protein_bind   attR2: mutant version of attR; recombination site for the Gateway® LR reaction LR Clonase™
   6238..6279    +  CDS            V5 tag: epitope tag from simian virus 5
   6323..6547    +  polyA_signal   bGH poly(A) signal: bovine growth hormone polyadenylation signal
   6558..6575    -  misc_feature   MCS (fragment): pUC18/19 multiple cloning site
   7468..7486    -  promoter       T7 promoter: promoter for bacteriophage T7 RNA polymerase
   7489..7636    +  CDS            lacZα (fragment): LacZα fragment of β-galactosidase; lacZ fragment
   7646..7949    +  CDS            ccdB (fragment): CcdB, a bacterial toxin that poisons DNA gyrase; ccdB; Plasmids containing the ccdB gene cannot be propagated in standard E. coli strains.
   7997..8266    +  CDS            tnpA (fragment): TN5P_ECOLX - Also known as tnp. Experimental evidence at protein level: Swiss-Prot protein existence level 1. Mediates transposition of transposon Tn5 by a 'cut and paste' mechanism. First, the monomeric transposase binds the 19 bp inverted DNA repeats flanking the transposon. Then, dimerization of the DNA- bound transposase creates a synaptic DNA complex. After nicking of the first DNA strand, excision of the transposon proceeds through a series of intermediates. The transposase then mediates the insertion of the transposon at a new site by strand transfer. The activity of the wild- type tran
   8298..9092    +  CDS            NeoR/KanR: aminoglycoside phosphotransferase from Tn5; aph(3')-II (or nptII); confers resistance to neomycin, kanamycin, and G418 (Geneticin®)
   9113..9163    -  misc_feature   bom (fragment): basis of mobility region from pBR322
   9190..9249    +  promoter       AmpR promoter (fragment): bla
   9342..10202   -  CDS            AmpR: β-lactamase; bla; confers resistance to ampicillin, carbenicillin, and related antibiotics
  10203..10255   -  promoter       AmpR promoter (fragment): bla
  10326..10914   +  rep_origin     ori: high-copy-number ColE1/pMB1/pBR322/pUC origin of replication
