[The description below was written by a language model from this plasmid's Addgene catalogue record and pLannotate feature annotations shown in this document.]
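Description:
pAT1502-[PB-4xHSab-EF1a-Blast_2A_rtTA3-SV40pA(-)_pCW-DEST] is an empty Gateway destination vector of about 11.1 kb for doxycycline-inducible expression in mammalian cells. It is designed, according to its name and stated purpose, as a piggyBac transposon carrying a blasticidin selection cassette. The catalogue lists pCR8/GW/TOPO as the backbone. In bacteria it replicates from a ColE1/pUC-type origin, although the record lists it as low copy. It carries ampicillin, chloramphenicol and kanamycin (NeoR/KanR) resistance genes. Because it contains ccdB, it must be propagated in a ccdB-tolerant strain. The annotation also picks up a second, partial ccdB next to a lacZα fragment in the backbone.

The payload consists of two divergent units. A tight TRE promoter (tet operators plus a minimal CMV promoter) drives the Gateway cassette. This cassette is attR1, chloramphenicol resistance, ccdB and attR2, followed by a V5 epitope tag and the bGH polyadenylation signal. An LR reaction swaps the CmR/ccdB counterselection cassette for a gene of interest from an entry clone, placing that gene under Tet-responsive control. Whether the V5 tag is fused in frame depends on the insert and is not stated. On the opposite strand, the EF-1α promoter constitutively expresses the blasticidin deaminase gene (bsr), joined by a 2A sequence per the name to the reverse transactivator rtTA3, and ends in an SV40 poly(A) signal. A single integrated plasmid therefore supplies drug selection, the doxycycline-responsive activator and the inducible transgene.

The piggyBac terminal repeats and the "4xHSab" elements implied by the name were not annotated in the feature table, so their positions cannot be confirmed from it. "4xHSab" may denote insulators, but the record does not say. The associated publication concerns CRISPR-based (Casilio-ME) targeted DNA demethylation.
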