Addgene plasmid #134976: pAT1502-[PB-4xHSab-EF1a-Blast_2A_rtTA3-SV40pA(-)_pCW-DEST]
Purpose: (Empty Backbone) Destination vector for doxycycline-inducible expression from plasmid hosting piggyBac Blasticidin cassettes
Depositing lab: Albert Cheng. Publication: Enhanced CRISPR-based DNA demethylation by Casilio-ME-mediated RNA-guided coupling of methylcytosine oxidation and DNA repair pathways. Taghbalout A, Du M, Jillette N, Rosikiewicz W, Rath A, Heinen CD, Li S, Cheng AW. Nat Commun. 2019 Sep 20;10(1):4296. doi: 10.1038/s41467-019-12339-7. PubMed 31541098.
Backbone
  Vector backbone: pCR8/GW/TOPO
  Backbone size (bp): 11095
  Vector type: Mammalian Expression ; Gateway cloning
  Promoter: TET
  Selectable markers: Blasticidin
Growth in bacteria
  Bacterial resistance: Chloramphenicol and Ampicillin, 25 & 100 μg/mL
  Growth temperature: 30°C
  Growth strain: ccdB Survival
  Growth instructions: Also has kanamycin resistance.
  Copy number: Low Copy
Gene/Insert
  Cloning method: Restriction Enzyme
  Sequencing primers: 5′ taggcgtgtacggtgggagg; 3′ tagaaggcacagtcgagg
Terms and licenses: Academic/Nonprofit Terms; Industry Terms: Not Available to Industry
How to cite: pAT1502-[PB-4xHSab-EF1a-Blast_2A_rtTA3-SV40pA(-)_pCW-DEST] was a gift from Albert Cheng (Addgene plasmid # 134976)
